>Addgene plasmid #49251 | pcDNA5-Flag-EAF2 | depositor partial sequence | sequence record 73089 | T7 read
CATGCTGCATGCAGACTACAAGGACGATGATGACAAGCTCGAGATGAATAGCGCAGCGGGATTCTCACAC
CTAGACCGTCGCGAGCGGGTTCTCAAGTTAGGGGAGAGTTTCGAGAAGCAGCCGCGCTGCGCCTTCCACA
CTGTGCGCTATGACTTCAAACCTGCTTCTATTGACACTTCTTCTGAAGGATACCTTGAGGTTGGTGAAGG
TGAACAGGTGACCATAACTCTGCCAAATATAGAAGGTTCAACTCCACCAGTAACTGTTTTCAAAGGTTCA
AAAAAACCTTACTTAAAAGAATGCATTTTGATTATTAACCATGATACTGGAGAATGTCGGCTAGAAAAAC
TCAGCAGCAACATCACTGTAAAAAAAACAAGAGTTGAAGGAAGCAGTAAAATTCAGTATCGTAAAGAACA
ACAGCAACAACAAATGTGGAATTCAGCCAGGACTCCCAATCTTGTAAAACATTCTCCATCTGAAGATAAG
ATGTCCCCAGCATCTCCAATAGATGATATCGAAAGAGAACTGAAGGCAGAAGCTAGTCTAATGGACCAGA
TGAGTAGTTGTGATAGTTCATCAGATTCCAAAAGTTCATCATCTTCAAGTAGTGAGGATAGTTCTAGTGA
CTCAGAAGATGAAGATTGCAAATCCTCTACTTCTGATACAGGGAATTGTGTCTCAGGACATCCTACCATG
ACACAGTACAGGATTCCTGATATAGATGCCAGTCATAATAGATTTCGAGACAACAGTGGCCTTCTGATGA
ATACTTTAAGAAATGATTTGCAGCTGAGTGAATCACGAAGTGACAGTGATGACTGAGGATCCACTAGTCC
AGTGTGGTGGAATTCTGCAGATATCCAGCACAGTGGCGGCCGCTCGATCGAGTCTAGAGGGCCCGTTTAA
ACCCGCTGATCAGCCTCGACTGTGCCTTCTAGTTGCCAGCCATCTGTTGTTTGCCCCTCCCCCGTGCCTT
CCTTGACCCTGGAAGGTGCCACTCCCACTGTCCTTTCTAATAAAATGAGAAATTGCATCGCATTGTCTGA
GTAGGTGTCATTCTATTCTGACGCTGGGTTGGACAGACAGCAAGGGGGGAGGATTGGGAAGACAATAGCA
GCATGCTGGG
