>Addgene plasmid #49251 | pcDNA5-Flag-EAF2 | addgene partial sequence | sequence record 75617 | CMV-F 5'-CGCAAATGGGCGGTAGGCGTG-3'
GCAGAGCTCTCTGGCTAACTAGAGAACCCACTGCTTACTGGCTTATCGAAATTAATACGACTCACTATAG
GGAGACCCAAGCTGGCTAGCATGCCAGACTACAAGGACGATGATGACAAGCTCGAGATGAATAGCGCAGC
GGGATTCTCACACCTAGACCGTCGCGAGCGGGTTCTCAAGTTAGGGGAGAGTTTCGAGAAGCAGCCGCGC
TGCGCCTTCCACACTGTGCGCTATGACTTCAAACCTGCTTCTATTGACACTTCTTCTGAAGGATACCTTG
AGGTTGGTGAAGGTGAACAGGTGACCATAACTCTGCCAAATATAGAAGGTTCAACTCCACCAGTAACTGT
TTTCAAAGGTTCAAAAAAACCTTACTTAAAAGAATGCATTTTGATTATTAACCATGATACTGGAGAATGT
CGGCTAGAAAAACTCAGCAGCAACATCACTGTAAAAAAAACAAGAGTTGAAGGAAGCAGTAAAATTCAGT
ATCGTAAAGAACAACAGCAACAACAAATGTGGAATTCAGCCAGGACTCCCAATCTTGTAAAACATTCTCC
ATCTGAAGATAAGATGTCCCCAGCATCTCCAATAGATGATATCGAAAGAGAACTGAAGGCAGAAGCTAGT
CTAATGGACCAGATGAGTAGTTGTGATAGTTCATCAGATTCCAAAAGTTCATCATCTTCAAGTAGTGAGG
ATAGTTCTAGTGACTCAGAAGATGAAGATTGCAAATCCTCTACTTCTGATACAGGGAATTGTGTCTCAGG
ACATCCTACCATGACACAGTACAGGATTCCTGATATAGATGCCAGTCATAATAGATTTCGAGACAACAGT
GGCCTTCTGATGAATACTTTAAGAAATGATTTGCAGCTGAGTGAATCAGGAAGTGACAGTGATGACTGAG
GATCCACTAGTCCAGTGTGGTGGAATTCTGCAGATATCCAGCACAGTGGCGGCCGCTCGATCGAGTCTA
