[The description below was written by a language model from this plasmid's Addgene catalogue record.]
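Description:
pcDNA5-Flag-EAF2 is a mammalian expression plasmid built on the commercial pcDNA5 backbone (about 5.1 kb without insert) and carries the human EAF2 coding sequence, which encodes ELL-associated factor 2 (also known as U19, TRAITS or BM040). The protein is produced with an N-terminal Flag epitope supplied by the backbone, allowing detection by immunoblotting or immunofluorescence and affinity purification of EAF2 with its binding partners using anti-Flag reagents. The plasmid is maintained at high copy number in standard E. coli cloning strains under ampicillin selection, and hygromycin resistance serves as the selectable marker in mammalian cells, so transfected or stably expressing populations can be selected.

The record does not explicitly name the promoter or polyadenylation signal and provides no feature table. However, the recommended sequencing primers (T7 forward and BGH reverse) indicate that the insert lies between a T7 primer site and a bovine growth hormone polyadenylation region, the arrangement typical of the pcDNA vector family, in which expression is normally driven by the CMV immediate-early promoter. The insert was introduced by restriction enzyme cloning, but the sites used are not recorded, and the insert size is not given.

EAF2 associates with the ELL family of RNA polymerase II elongation factors. The plasmid comes from work on how the Mediator subunit MED26 acts as a docking site for transcription elongation factors. It is therefore suited to expressing tagged EAF2 in human cells to study its interactions and its role in transcription elongation complexes.
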