Addgene plasmid #49251: pcDNA5-Flag-EAF2
Purpose: Mammalian expression of flag-tagged human EAF2
Depositing lab: Joan Conaway & Ronald Conaway. Depositing organization: Stowers Institute for Medical Research. Publication: Human mediator subunit MED26 functions as a docking site for transcription elongation factors. Takahashi H, Parmely TJ, Sato S, Tomomori-Sato C, Banks CA, Kong SE, Szutorisz H, Swanson SK, Martin-Brown S, Washburn MP, Florens L, Seidel CW, Lin C, Smith ER, Shilatifard A, Conaway RC, Conaway JW. Cell. 2011 Jul 8;146(1):92-104. 10.1016/j.cell.2011.06.005 PubMed 21729782.
Backbone
  Vector backbone: pcDNA5
  Backbone manufacturer: Invitrogen
  Backbone size w/o insert (bp): 5100
  Vector type: Mammalian Expression
  Selectable markers: Hygromycin
Growth in bacteria
  Bacterial resistance: Ampicillin, 100 μg/mL
  Growth temperature: 37°C
  Growth strain: DH5alpha
  Copy number: High Copy
Gene/Insert
  Gene/Insert name: EAF2 (alt name: ELL associated Factor 2)
  Species: H. sapiens (human)
  Entrez Gene: EAF2 (a.k.a. BM040, TRAITS, U19)
  Tag / fusion protein: Flag (N terminal on backbone)
  Cloning method: Restriction Enzyme; 5′ cloning site unknown (unknown if destroyed); 3′ cloning site unknown (unknown if destroyed)
  Sequencing primers: 5′ T7; 3′ BGH reverse
Terms and licenses: Academic/Nonprofit Terms; Industry Terms: Not Available to Industry
How to cite: pcDNA5-Flag-EAF2 was a gift from Joan Conaway & Ronald Conaway (Addgene plasmid # 49251 ; http://n2t.net/addgene:49251 ; RRID:Addgene_49251)
